Addgene plasmid #71894: pAC1379-pX-sgRNA-5xPBSw
Purpose: (Empty Backbone) Cloning vector for expression of sgRNA-5xPBSw
Depositing lab: Albert Cheng. Depositing organization: Jackson Laboratory. Publication: Casilio: a versatile CRISPR-Cas9-Pumilio hybrid for gene regulation and genomic labeling. Cheng AW, Jillette N, Lee P, Plaskon D, Fujiwara Y, Wang W, Taghbalout A, Wang H. Cell Res. 2016 Feb;26(2):254-7. doi: 10.1038/cr.2016.3. Epub 2016 Jan 15. PubMed 26768771.
Backbone
  Vector backbone: pX330; pUC ori vector
  Vector type: Mammalian Expression, CRISPR
  Promoter: U6
Growth in bacteria
  Bacterial resistance: Ampicillin, 100 μg/mL
  Growth temperature: 37°C
  Growth strain: DH5alpha
  Copy number: Unknown
Gene/Insert
  Cloning method: Unknown
  Sequencing primers: 5′ gagggcctatttcccatgattcc; 3′ gccatttgtctgcagaattggc
Terms and licenses: Academic/Nonprofit Terms; Industry Terms: Not Available to Industry
Depositor comments: Please visit http://casil.io for more information, updates, and protocols.
How to cite: pAC1379-pX-sgRNA-5xPBSw was a gift from Albert Cheng (Addgene plasmid # 71894)
