[The description below was written by a language model from this plasmid's Addgene catalogue record and the feature table of its GenBank file.]
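Description:
pAC1379-pX-sgRNA-5xPBSw is a 3,270 bp empty-backbone cloning vector derived from pX330, built for expressing modified CRISPR guide RNAs in mammalian cells. It is maintained in E. coli through a high-copy pUC/ColE1-type origin and selected with ampicillin via the bla (beta-lactamase) gene under its own promoter. An f1 bacteriophage origin is also present. A single AAV2 inverted terminal repeat is annotated, apparently a remnant of the parental backbone. With only one ITR annotated, nothing in the record suggests the plasmid is meant for AAV packaging. No Cas9 or other protein-coding mammalian cassette appears in the feature table, so the Cas9 component would have to be supplied from a separate construct.

The functional unit is a human U6 promoter, an RNA polymerase III promoter suited to producing small, defined transcripts. According to the stated purpose, it drives an sgRNA carrying "5xPBSw". In the Casilio (CRISPR-Cas9-Pumilio) system named in the associated publication title, this implies five copies of a Pumilio/PUF-binding site, variant "w", appended to the guide. The guide scaffold and PBS array are not annotated individually, but presumably lie in the unannotated stretch between the U6 promoter and the ITR. The cloning method for inserting a target-specific spacer is not recorded. In use, a spacer of choice is cloned downstream of U6. The resulting guide can then recruit effector or fluorescent proteins fused to a matching PUF domain to a Cas9-bound locus, for gene regulation or genomic labelling.
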