LOCUS       Exported 3270 bp ds-DNA circular SYN 13-MAY-2021
DEFINITION  Cloning vector for expression of sgRNA-5xPBSw.
ACCESSION   .
VERSION     .
KEYWORDS    pAC1379-pX-sgRNA-5xPBSw
SOURCE      synthetic DNA construct
  ORGANISM  synthetic DNA construct
REFERENCE   1 (bases 1 to 3270)
  AUTHORS   Cheng AW, Jillette N, Lee P, Plaskon D, Fujiwara Y, Wang W,
            Taghbalout A, Wang H
  TITLE     Casilio: a versatile CRISPR-Cas9-Pumilio hybrid for gene regulation
            and genomic labeling.
  JOURNAL   Cell Res. 2016 Feb;26(2):254-7. doi: 10.1038/cr.2016.3. Epub 2016
            Jan 15.
  PUBMED    26768771
REFERENCE   2 (bases 1 to 3270)
  AUTHORS   .
  TITLE     Direct Submission
  JOURNAL   Exported May 13, 2021 from SnapGene Server 1.1.58
            http://www.snapgene.com
FEATURES             Location/Qualifiers
     source          1..3270
                     /organism="synthetic DNA construct"
                     /mol_type="other DNA"
     promoter        9..249
                     /label=U6 promoter
                     /note="RNA polymerase III promoter for human U6 snRNA"
     primer_bind     9..29
                     /label=hU6-F
                     /note="Human U6 promoter, forward primer"
     primer_bind     180..199
                     /label=LKO.1 5'
                     /note="Human U6 promoter, forward primer"
     repeat_region   533..673
                     /label=AAV2 ITR
                     /note="inverted terminal repeat of adeno-associated virus
                     serotype 2"
     repeat_region   533..662
                     /label=AAV2 ITR
     rep_origin      748..1203
                     /direction=RIGHT
                     /label=f1 ori
                     /note="f1 bacteriophage origin of replication; arrow
                     indicates direction of (+) strand synthesis"
     primer_bind     complement(835..854)
                     /label=F1ori-R
                     /note="F1 origin, reverse primer"
     primer_bind     1045..1066
                     /label=F1ori-F
                     /note="F1 origin, forward primer"
     primer_bind     complement(1220..1239)
                     /label=pRS-marker
                     /note="pRS vectors, use to sequence yeast selectable
                     marker"
     primer_bind     1339..1361
                     /label=pGEX 3'
                     /note="pGEX vectors, reverse primer"
     primer_bind     complement(1399..1417)
                     /label=pBRforEco
                     /note="pBR322 vectors, upsteam of EcoRI site, forward
                     primer"
     promoter        1485..1589
                     /gene="bla"
                     /label=AmpR promoter
     CDS             1590..2450
                     /codon_start=1
                     /gene="bla"
                     /product="beta-lactamase"
                     /label=AmpR
                     /note="confers resistance to ampicillin, carbenicillin, and
                     related antibiotics"
                     /translation="MSIQHFRVALIPFFAAFCLPVFAHPETLVKVKDAEDQLGARVGYI
                     ELDLNSGKILESFRPEERFPMMSTFKVLLCGAVLSRIDAGQEQLGRRIHYSQNDLVEYS
                     PVTEKHLTDGMTVRELCSAAITMSDNTAANLLLTTIGGPKELTAFLHNMGDHVTRLDRW
                     EPELNEAIPNDERDTTMPVAMATTLRKLLTGELLTLASRQQLIDWMEADKVAGPLLRSA
                     LPAGWFIADKSGAGERGSRGIIAALGPDGKPSRIVVIYTTGSQATMDERNRQIAEIGAS
                     LIKHW"
     primer_bind     complement(1808..1827)
                     /label=Amp-R
                     /note="Ampicillin resistance gene, reverse primer"
     rep_origin      2621..3209
                     /direction=RIGHT
                     /label=ori
                     /note="high-copy-number ColE1/pMB1/pBR322/pUC origin of
                     replication"
     primer_bind     3110..3129
                     /label=pBR322ori-F
                     /note="pBR322 origin, forward primer"
ORIGIN
        1 ggcgcgccga gggcctattt cccatgattc cttcatattt gcatatacga tacaaggctg
       61 ttagagagat aattggaatt aatttgactg taaacacaaa gatattagta caaaatacgt
      121 gacgtagaaa gtaataattt cttgggtagt ttgcagtttt aaaattatgt tttaaaatgg
      181 actatcatat gcttaccgta acttgaaagt atttcgattt cttggcttta tatatcttgt
      241 ggaaaggacg aaacaccggg tcttcgagaa gacctgttta agagctatgc tggaaacagc
      301 atagcaagtt taaataaggc tagtccgtta tcaacttgaa aaagtggcac cgagtcggtg
      361 ccaattgggt ctccagattg tatatagcct gtatatagcc tgtatatagc ctgtatatag
      421 cctgtatata agatcttttt ttgttttaga gctagaaata gcaagttaaa ataaggctag
      481 tccgtagcgc gtgcgccaat tctgcagaca aatggcggcg cgccgcggcc gcaggaaccc
      541 ctagtgatgg agttggccac tccctctctg cgcgctcgct cgctcactga ggccgggcga
      601 ccaaaggtcg cccgacgccc gggctttgcc cgggcggcct cagtgagcga gcgagcgcgc
      661 agctgcctgc aggggcgcct gatgcggtat tttctcctta cgcatctgtg cggtatttca
      721 caccgcatan nnnnnnnnnn nnnnnnnnnn nnnnnnnnnn nnnnnnnnnn nnnnnnnnnn
      781 nnnnnnnnnn nnnnnnnnnn nnnnnnnnnn nnnnnnnnnn nnnnnnnnnn nnnnnnnnnn
      841 nnnnnnnnnn nnnnnnnnnn nnnnnnnnnn ncnnnnnnnn nnnnnnnnnn nnnnnnnnnn
      901 nnnnnnnnnn nnnnnnnnnn nnnnnnnnnn nnnnnnnnnn nnnnnnnnnn nnnnnnnnnn
      961 nnnnnnnnnn nnnnnnnnnn nnnnnnnnnn nnnnnnnnnn nnnnnnnnnn nnncctttga
     1021 cgttggagtc cacgttcttt aatagtggac tcttgttcca aactggaaca acactcaacc
     1081 ctatctcggg ctattctttt gatttataag ggattttgcc gatttcggcc tattggttaa
     1141 aaaatgagct gatttaacaa aaatttaacg cgaattttaa caaaatatta acgtttacaa
     1201 ttttatggtg cactctcagt acaatctgct ctgatgccgc atagttaagc cagccccgac
     1261 acccgccaac acccgctgac gcgccctgac gggcttgtct gctcccggca tccgcttaca
     1321 gacaagctgt gaccgtctcc gggagctgca tgtgtcagag gttttcaccg tcatcaccga
     1381 aacgcgcgag acgaaagggc ctcgtgatac gcctattttt ataggttaat gtcatgataa
     1441 taatggtttc ttagacgtca ggtggcactt ttcggggaaa tgtgcgcgga acccctattt
     1501 gtttattttt ctaaatacat tcaaatatgt atccgctcat gagacaataa ccctgataaa
     1561 tgcttcaata atattgaaaa aggaagagta tgagtattca acatttccgt gtcgccctta
     1621 ttcccttttt tgcggcattt tgccttcctg tttttgctca cccagaaacg ctggtgaaag
     1681 taaaagatgc tgaagatcag ttgggtgcac gagtgggtta catcgaactg gatctcaaca
     1741 gcggtaagat ccttgagagt tttcgccccg aagaacgttt tccaatgatg agcactttta
     1801 aagttctgct atgtggcgcg gtattatccc gtattgacgc cgggcaagag caactcggtc
     1861 gccgcataca ctattctcag aatgacttgg ttgagtactc accagtcaca gaaaagcatc
     1921 ttacggatgg catgacagta agagaattat gcagtgctgc cataaccatg agtgataaca
     1981 ctgcggccaa cttacttctg acaacgatcg gaggaccgaa ggagctaacc gcttttttgc
     2041 acaacatggg ggatcatgta actcgccttg atcgttggga accggagctg aatgaagcca
     2101 taccaaacga cgagcgtgac accacgatgc ctgtagcaat ggcaacaacg ttgcgcaaac
     2161 tattaactgg cgaactactt actctagctt cccggcaaca attaatagac tggatggagg
     2221 cggataaagt tgcaggacca cttctgcgct cggcccttcc ggctggctgg tttattgctg
     2281 ataaatctgg agccggtgag cgtggaagcc gcggtatcat tgcagcactg gggccagatg
     2341 gtaagccctc ccgtatcgta gttatctaca cgacggggag tcaggcaact atggatgaac
     2401 gaaatagaca gatcgctgag ataggtgcct cactgattaa gcattggtaa ctgtcagacc
     2461 aagtttactc atatatactt tagattgatt taaaacttca tttttaattt aaaaggatct
     2521 aggtgaagat cctttttgat aatctcatga ccaaaatccc ttaacgtgag ttttcgttcc
     2581 actgagcgtc agaccccgta gaaaagatca aaggatcttc ttgagatcct ttttttctgc
     2641 gcgtaatctg ctgcttgcaa acaaaaaaac caccgctacc agcggtggtt tgtttgccgg
     2701 atcaagagct accaactctt tttccgaagg taactggctt cagcagagcg cagataccaa
     2761 atactgtcct tctagtgtag ccgtagttag gccaccactt caagaactct gtagcaccgc
     2821 ctacatacct cgctctgcta atcctgttac cagtggctgc tgccagtggc gataagtcgt
     2881 gtcttaccgg gttggactca agacgatagt taccggataa ggcgcagcgg tcgggctgaa
     2941 cggggggttc gtgcacacag cccagcttgg agcgaacgac ctacaccgaa ctgagatacc
     3001 tacagcgtga gctatgagaa agcgccacgc ttcccgaagg gagaaaggcg gacaggtatc
     3061 cggtaagcgg cagggtcgga acaggagagc gcacgaggga gcttccaggg ggaaacgcct
     3121 ggtatcttta tagtcctgtc gggtttcgcc acctctgact tgagcgtcga tttttgtgat
     3181 gctcgtcagg ggggcggagc ctatggaaaa acgccagcaa cgcggccttt ttacggttcc
     3241 tggccttttg ctggcctttt gctcacatgt
//
