>Addgene plasmid #71894 | pAC1379-pX-sgRNA-5xPBSw | addgene partial sequence | sequence record 136765 | hU6-F 5'-GAGGGCCTATTTCCCATGATT-3'
GGCTGTTAGAGAGATAATTGGAATTAATTTGACTGTAAACACAAAGATATTAGTACAAAATACGTGACGT
AGAAAGTAATAATTTCTTGGGTAGTTTGCAGTTTTAAAATTATGTTTTAAAATGGACTATCATATGCTTA
CCGTAACTTGAAAGTATTTCGATTTCTTGGCTTTATATATCTTGTGGAAAGGACGAAACACCGGGTCTTC
GAGAAGACCTGTTTAAGAGCTATGCTGGAAACAGCATAGCAAGTTTAAATAAGGCTAGTCCGTTATCAAC
TTGAAAAAGTGGCACCGAGTCGGTGCCAATTGGGTCTCCAGATTGTATATAGCCTGTATATAGCCTGTAT
ATAGCCTGTATATAGCCTGTATATAAGATCTTTTTTTGTTTTAGAGCTAGAAATAGCAAGTTAAAATAAG
GCTAGTCCGTAGCGCGTGCGCCAATTCTGCAGACAAATGGCGGCGCGCCGCGGCCGCAGGAACCCCTAGT
GATGGAGTTGGCCACTCCCTCTCTGCGCGCTC
