>Addgene plasmid #71894 | pAC1379-pX-sgRNA-5xPBSw | addgene partial sequence | sequence record 136933 | pK03-R 5'-TTAATGCGCCGCTACAGGGCG-3'
AATACCGCACAGATGCGTAAGGAGAAAATACCGCATCAGGCGCCCCTGCAGGCAGCTGCGCGC
